Addgene plasmid #144491: TFORF3015
Purpose: Lentiviral vector for overexpressing transcription factor ORFs with unique 24-bp barcodes. Barcodes facilitate identification of transcription factors in pooled screens.
Depositing lab: Feng Zhang. Depositing organization: Broad Institute. Publication: A transcription factor atlas of directed differentiation. Joung J, Ma S, Tay T, Geiger-Schuller KR, Kirchgatterer PC, Verdine VK, Guo B, Arias-Garcia MA, Allen WE, Singh A, Kuksenko O, Abudayyeh OO, Gootenberg JS, Fu Z, Macrae RK, Buenrostro JD, Regev A, Zhang F. Cell. 2023 Jan 5;186(1):209-229.e26. doi: 10.1016/j.cell.2022.11.026. PubMed 36608654.
Backbone
  Vector backbone: pLX_TRC317
  Backbone manufacturer: Broad Institute Genetic Perturbation Platform
  Backbone size w/o insert (bp): 8264
  Vector type: Mammalian Expression, Lentiviral
  Selectable markers: Puromycin
Growth in bacteria
  Bacterial resistance: Ampicillin, 100 μg/mL
  Growth temperature: 37°C
  Growth strain: NEB Stable
  Copy number: High Copy
Gene/Insert
  Gene/Insert name: PPARA
  Species: H. sapiens (human)
  Insert size (bp): 1631
  Entrez Gene: PPARA (a.k.a. NR1C1, PPAR, PPAR-alpha, PPARalpha, hPPAR)
  Promoter: EF1a
  Cloning method: Gateway Cloning
  Sequencing primers: 5′ GGGTGGAGACTGAAGTTAGGCCAG; 3′ CACATAGCGTAAAAGGAGCAACATAG
Resource information
  A portion of this plasmid was derived from a plasmid made by: Broad Institute Genetic Perturbation Platform
Terms and licenses: Academic/Nonprofit Terms; Industry Terms: Not Available to Industry
Depositor comments: NM_001001928.2 Please test multiple small colonies in case of plasmid recombination. To make this collection available in a timely manner, a portion of this collection was not fully sequenced by Addgene. If an Addgene verified full plasmid sequence is not available, please contact us prior to placing an order to request the full sequence.
How to cite: TFORF3015 was a gift from Feng Zhang (Addgene plasmid # 144491 ; http://n2t.net/addgene:144491 ; RRID:Addgene_144491)
