[The description below was written by a language model from this plasmid's Addgene catalogue record and pLannotate feature annotations shown in this document.]
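Description:
TFORF3015 is a lentiviral mammalian expression plasmid built on the pLX_TRC317 backbone and carrying the human transcription factor PPARA (peroxisome proliferator-activated receptor alpha, NR1C1), a ligand-activated nuclear receptor that regulates lipid metabolism. It belongs to a barcoded transcription factor ORF collection in which each ORF is paired with a unique 24-bp barcode, so that individual factors can be identified by sequencing in pooled overexpression screens. The barcode is not annotated in the feature table, so its exact position is not stated. In bacteria the plasmid is maintained at high copy through a ColE1/pUC-type origin with ampicillin resistance. An f1 origin and lac/T7/T3 remnants from the cloning backbone are also present. The depositor notes a risk of recombination, as is common for LTR-containing plasmids.

The viral cassette has a third-generation layout. An RSV promoter drives a truncated HIV-1 5' LTR, followed by the Ψ packaging signal, a partial gag sequence, the RRE for Rev-dependent export, a cPPT/CTS, WPRE to enhance transcript expression, and a self-inactivating ΔU3 3' LTR with a downstream SV40 poly(A) signal. Within it, an SV40 early promoter drives puromycin N-acetyltransferase for selection of transduced cells. A separate EF-1α promoter drives the PPARA ORF. The ORF was inserted by Gateway cloning and is flanked by attB1 and attB2 sites, with a V5 epitope sequence immediately downstream. The record does not state whether the ORF reads through into the tag. The 9,895-nt sequenced record is consistent with the stated backbone and insert sizes. The construct is used to produce lentivirus for stable, selectable PPARA overexpression, for example in directed-differentiation screens.
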