Features (pLannotate 1.2.2; 34 found; start..end, strand, type, name):
      5..231     +  promoter       RSV promoter: Rous sarcoma virus enhancer/promoter
    232..412     +  LTR            5' LTR (truncated): truncated 5' long terminal repeat (LTR) from HIV-1
    459..584     +  misc_feature   HIV-1 Ψ: packaging signal of human immunodeficiency virus type 1
    568..931     +  CDS            HIV-1 gag (fragment): gag protein from human immunodeficiency virus 1; gag
   1077..1310    +  misc_feature   RRE: The Rev response element (RRE) of HIV-1 allows for Rev-dependent mRNA export from the nucleus to the cytoplasm.
   1687..1713    +  CDS            Rev (fragment): human immunodeficiency virus 1 (HIV-1) Rev protein; rev; enhances nuclear export of unspliced and incompletely spliced viral mRNAs
   1720..1743    +  promoter       SV40 promoter (fragment): SV40 early promoter
   1744..1815    +  promoter       SV40 promoter (fragment): SV40 enhancer and early promoter
   1839..1974    +  rep_origin     SV40 ori: SV40 origin of replication
   2020..2616    +  CDS            PuroR (fragment): puromycin N-acetyltransferase; pac from Streptomyces; confers resistance to puromycin
   2665..2782    +  misc_feature   cPPT/CTS: central polypurine tract and central termination sequence of HIV-1
   2847..2913    +  CDS            small t antigen (fragment): SV40 (simian virus 40) small t antigen
   2920..4098    +  promoter       EF-1α promoter: strong constitutive promoter for human elongation factor EF-1α
   4118..4142    +  protein_bind   attB1: mutant version of attB; recombination site for the Gateway® BP reaction BP Clonase™
   4154..5557    +  CDS            PPARA: PPARA_HUMAN - Also known as NR1C1, PPAR. Experimental evidence at protein level: Swiss-Prot protein existence level 1. Ligand-activated transcription factor. Key regulator of lipid metabolism. Activated by the endogenous ligand 1-palmitoyl-2-oleoyl-sn- glycerol-3-phosphocholine (16:0/18:1-GPC). Activated by oleylethanolamide, a naturally occurring lipid that regulates satiety. Receptor for peroxisome proliferators such as hypolipidemic drugs and fatty acids. Regulates the peroxisomal beta-oxidation pathway of fatty acids. Functions as transcription activator for the ACOX1 and P450 genes. Trans
   5568..5592    -  protein_bind   attB2: mutant version of attB; recombination site for the Gateway® BP reaction BP Clonase™
   5600..5641    +  CDS            V5 tag: epitope tag from simian virus 5
   5657..5710    +  promoter       U6 promoter (fragment): RNA polymerase III promoter for human U6 snRNA
   5752..6340    +  misc_feature   WPRE: woodchuck hepatitis virus posttranscriptional regulatory element
   6391..6410    +  misc_feature   cPPT/CTS (fragment): central polypurine tract and central termination sequence of HIV-1
   6412..6645    +  LTR            3' LTR (ΔU3): self-inactivating 3' long terminal repeat (LTR) from HIV-1
   6723..6844    +  polyA_signal   SV40 poly(A) signal: SV40 polyadenylation signal
   6884..7019    +  rep_origin     SV40 ori: SV40 origin of replication
   7040..7058    -  promoter       T7 promoter: promoter for bacteriophage T7 RNA polymerase
   7066..7221    +  CDS            lacZα (fragment): LacZα fragment of β-galactosidase; lacZ fragment
   7226..7654    +  rep_origin     f1 ori (sequence partly withheld): f1 bacteriophage origin of replication; arrow indicates direction of (+) strand synthesis
   7707..7811    +  promoter       AmpR promoter: bla
   7812..8672    +  CDS            AmpR: β-lactamase; bla; confers resistance to ampicillin, carbenicillin, and related antibiotics
   8843..9431    +  rep_origin     ori: high-copy-number ColE1/pMB1/pBR322/pUC origin of replication
   9614..9706    +  CDS            lacI (fragment): lac repressor; lacI; The lac repressor binds to the lac operator to inhibit transcription in E. coli. This inhibition can be relieved by adding lactose or isopropyl-β-D-thiogalactopyranoside (IPTG).
   9719..9740    +  protein_bind   CAP binding site: CAP binding activates transcription in the presence of cAMP. E. coli catabolite activator protein
   9755..9785    +  promoter       lac promoter: promoter for the E. coli lac operon
   9793..9809    +  protein_bind   lac operator: The lac repressor binds to the lac operator to inhibit transcription in E. coli. This inhibition can be relieved by adding lactose or isopropyl-β-D-thiogalactopyranoside (IPTG). lac repressor encoded by lacI
   9854..9872    +  promoter       T3 promoter: promoter for bacteriophage T3 RNA polymerase
>Addgene plasmid #144491 | TFORF3015 | addgene full sequence | sequence record 405320 | Addgene NGS Result
TTAATGTAGTCTTATGCAATACTCTTGTAGTCTTGCAACATGGTAACGATGAGTTAGCAACATGCCTTAC
AAGGAGAGAAAAAGCACCGTGCATGCCGATTGGTGGAAGTAAGGTGGTACGATCGTGCCTTATTAGGAAG
GCAACAGACGGGTCTGACATGGATTGGACGAACCACTGAATTGCCGCATTGCAGAGATATTGTATTTAAG
TGCCTAGCTCGATACATAAACGGGTCTCTCTGGTTAGACCAGATCTGAGCCTGGGAGCTCTCTGGCTAAC
TAGGGAACCCACTGCTTAAGCCTCAATAAAGCTTGCCTTGAGTGCTTCAAGTAGTGTGTGCCCGTCTGTT
GTGTGACTCTGGTAACTAGAGATCCCTCAGACCCTTTTAGTCAGTGTGGAAAATCTCTAGCAGTGGCGCC
CGAACAGGGACTTGAAAGCGAAAGGGAAACCAGAGGAGCTCTCTCGACGCAGGACTCGGCTTGCTGAAGC
GCGCACGGCAAGAGGCGAGGGGCGGCGACTGGTGAGTACGCCAAAAATTTTGACTAGCGGAGGCTAGAAG
GAGAGAGATGGGTGCGAGAGCGTCAGTATTAAGCGGGGGAGAATTAGATCGCGATGGGAAAAAATTCGGT
TAAGGCCAGGGGGAAAGAAAAAATATAAATTAAAACATATAGTATGGGCAAGCAGGGAGCTAGAACGATT
CGCAGTTAATCCTGGCCTGTTAGAAACATCAGAAGGCTGTAGACAAATACTGGGACAGCTACAACCATCC
CTTCAGACAGGATCAGAAGAACTTAGATCATTATATAATACAGTAGCAACCCTCTATTGTGTGCATCAAA
GGATAGAGATAAAAGACACCAAGGAAGCTTTAGACAAGATAGAGGAAGAGCAAAACAAAAGTAAGACCAC
CGCACAGCAAGCGGCCGCTGATCTTCAGACCTGGAGGAGGAGATATGAGGGACAATTGGAGAAGTGAATT
ATATAAATATAAAGTAGTAAAAATTGAACCATTAGGAGTAGCACCCACCAAGGCAAAGAGAAGAGTGGTG
CAGAGAGAAAAAAGAGCAGTGGGAATAGGAGCTTTGTTCCTTGGGTTCTTGGGAGCAGCAGGAAGCACTA
TGGGCGCAGCGTCAATGACGCTGACGGTACAGGCCAGACAATTATTGTCTGGTATAGTGCAGCAGCAGAA
CAATTTGCTGAGGGCTATTGAGGCGCAACAGCATCTGTTGCAACTCACAGTCTGGGGCATCAAGCAGCTC
CAGGCAAGAATCCTGGCTGTGGAAAGATACCTAAAGGATCAACAGCTCCTGGGGATTTGGGGTTGCTCTG
GAAAACTCATTTGCACCACTGCTGTGCCTTGGAATGCTAGTTGGAGTAATAAATCTCTGGAACAGATTTG
GAATCACACGACCTGGATGGAGTGGGACAGAGAAATTAACAATTACACAAGCTTAATACACTCCTTAATT
GAAGAATCGCAAAACCAGCAAGAAAAGAATGAACAAGAATTATTGGAATTAGATAAATGGGCAAGTTTGT
GGAATTGGTTTAACATAACAAATTGGCTGTGGTATATAAAATTATTCATAATGATAGTAGGAGGCTTGGT
AGGTTTAAGAATAGTTTTTGCTGTACTTTCTATAGTGAATAGAGTTAGGCAGGGATATTCACCATTATCG
TTTCAGACCCACCTCCCAACCCCGAGGGGACCCATGCATTGCATCTCAATTAGTCAGCAACCAGGTGTGG
AAAGTCCCCAGGCTCCCCAGCAGGCAGAAGTATGCAAAGCATGCGTCTCAATTAGTCAGCAACCATAGTC
CCGCCCCTAACTCCGCCCATCCCGCCCCTAACTCCGCCCAGTTCCGCCCATTCTCCGCCCCATGGCTGAC
TAATTTTTTTTATTTATGCAGAGGCCGAGGCCGCCTCGGCCTCTGAGCTATTCCAGAAGTAGTGAGGAGG
CTTTTTTGGAGGCCTAGGCTTTTGCAAAAAGCTTTCTAGAGGTACCACCGGAGCTTACCATGACCGAGTA
CAAGCCCACGGTGCGCCTCGCCACCCGCGACGACGTCCCCAGGGCCGTACGCACCCTCGCCGCCGCGTTC
GCCGACTACCCCGCCACGCGCCACACCGTCGATCCGGACCGCCACATCGAGCGGGTCACCGAGCTGCAAG
AACTCTTCCTCACGCGCGTCGGGCTCGACATCGGCAAGGTGTGGGTCGCGGACGACGGCGCCGCCGTGGC
GGTCTGGACCACGCCGGAGAGCGTCGAAGCGGGGGCGGTGTTCGCCGAGATCGGCCCGCGCATGGCCGAG
TTGAGCGGTTCCCGGCTGGCCGCGCAGCAACAGATGGAAGGCCTCCTGGCGCCGCACCGGCCCAAGGAGC
CCGCGTGGTTCCTGGCCACCGTCGGCGTCTCGCCCGACCACCAGGGCAAGGGTCTGGGCAGCGCCGTCGT
GCTCCCCGGAGTGGAGGCGGCCGAGCGCGCCGGGGTGCCCGCCTTCCTGGAGACCTCCGCGCCCCGCAAC
CTCCCCTTCTACGAGCGGCTCGGCTTCACCGTCACCGCCGACGTCGAGGTGCCCGAAGGACCGCGCACCT
GGTGCATGACCCGCAAGCCCGGTGCCAGTTAACGAATTCTAGATCTTGAGACAAATGGCAGTATTCATCC
ACAATTTTAAAAGAAAAGGGGGGATTGGGGGGTACAGTGCAGGGGAAAGAATAGTAGACATAATAGCAAC
AGACATACAAACTAAAGAATTACAAAAACAAATTACAAAAATTCAAAATTTTCGGGTTTATTACAGGGAC
AGCAGAGATCCACTTTGGCGCCGGCTCGAGGCCTGCAGGTGCAAAGATGGATAAAGTTTTAAACAGAGAG
GAATCTTTGCAGCTAATGGACCTTCTAGGTCTTGAAAGGAGTGGGAATTGGCTCCGGTGCCCGTCAGTGG
GCAGAGCGCACATCGCCCACAGTCCCCGAGAAGTTGGGGGGAGGGGTCGGCAATTGAACCGGTGCCTAGA
GAAGGTGGCGCGGGGTAAACTGGGAAAGTGATGTCGTGTACTGGCTCCGCCTTTTTCCCGAGGGTGGGGG
AGAACCGTATATAAGTGCAGTAGTCGCCGTGAACGTTCTTTTTCGCAACGGGTTTGCCGCCAGAACACAG
GTAAGTGCCGTGTGTGGTTCCCGCGGGCCTGGCCTCTTTACGGGTTATGGCCCTTGCGTGCCTTGAATTA
CTTCCACCTGGCTGCAGTACGTGATTCTTGATCCCGAGCTTCGGGTTGGAAGTGGGTGGGAGAGTTCGAG
GCCTTGCGCTTAAGGAGCCCCTTCGCCTCGTGCTTGAGTTGAGGCCTGGCCTGGGCGCTGGGGCCGCCGC
GTGCGAATCTGGTGGCACCTTCGCGCCTGTCTCGCTGCTTTCGATAAGTCTCTAGCCATTTAAAATTTTT
GATGACCTGCTGCGACGCTTTTTTTCTGGCAAGATAGTCTTGTAAATGCGGGCCAAGATCTGCACACTGG
TATTTCGGTTTTTGGGGCCGCGGGCGGCGACGGGGCCCGTGCGTCCCAGCGCACATGTTCGGCGAGGCGG
GGCCTGCGAGCGCGGCCACCGAGAATCGGACGGGGGTAGTCTCAAGCTGGCCGGCCTGCTCTGGTGCCTG
GCCTCGCGCCGCCGTGTATCGCCCCGCCCTGGGCGGCAAGGCTGGCCCGGTCGGCACCAGTTGCGTGAGC
GGAAAGATGGCCGCTTCCCGGCCCTGCTGCAGGGAGCTCAAAATGGAGGACGCGGCGCTCGGGAGAGCGG
GCGGGTGAGTCACCCACACAAAGGAAAAGGGCCTTTCCGTCCTCAGCCGTCGCTTCATGTGACTCCACGG
AGTACCGGGCGCCGTCCAGGCACCTCGATTAGTTCTCGAGCTTTTGGAGTACGTCGTCTTTAGGTTGGGG
GGAGGGGTTTTATGCGATGGAGTTTCCCCACACTGAGTGGGTGGAGACTGAAGTTAGGCCAGCTTGGCAC
TTGATGTAATTCTCCTTGGAATTTGCCCTTTTTGAGTTTGGATCTTGGTTCATTCTCAAGCCTCAGACAG
TGGTTCAAAGTTTTTTTCTTCCATTTCAGGTGTCGTGAGGCTAGCATCGATTGATCAACAAGTTTGTACA
AAAAAGCAGGCTTCCAATTGACCATGGTGGACACGGAAAGCCCACTCTGCCCCCTCTCCCCACTCGAGGC
CGGCGATCTAGAGAGCCCGTTATCTGAAGAGTTCCTGCAAGAAATGGGAAACATCCAAGAGATTTCGCAA
TCCATCGGCGAGGATAGTTCTGGAAGCTTTGGCTTTACGGAATACCAGTATTTAGGAAGCTGTCCTGGCT
CAGATGGCTCGGTCATCACGGACACGCTTTCACCAGCTTCGAGCCCCTCCTCGGTGACTTATCCTGTGGT
CCCCGGCAGCGTGGACGAGTCTCCCAGTGGAGCATTGAACATCGAATGTAGAATCTGCGGGGACAAGGCC
TCAGGCTATCATTACGGAGTCCACGCGTGTGAAGGCTGCAAGGGCTTCTTTCGGCGAACGATTCGACTCA
AGCTGGTGTATGACAAGTGCGACCGCAGCTGCAAGATCCAGAAAAAGAACAGAAACAAATGCCAGTATTG
TCGATTTCACAAGTGCCTTTCTGTCGGGATGTCACACAACGCGATTCGTTTTGGACGAATGCCAAGATCT
GAGAAAGCAAAACTGAAAGCAGAAATTCTTACCTGTGAACATGACATAGAAGATTCTGAAACTGCAGATC
TCAAATCTCTGGCCAAGAGAATCTACGAGGCCTACTTGAAGAACTTCAACATGAACAAGGTCAAAGCCCG
GGTCATCCTCTCAGGAAAGGCCAGTAACAATCCACCTTTTGTCATACATGATATGGAGACACTGTGTATG
GCTGAGAAGACGCTGGTGGCCAAGCTGGTGGCCAATGGCATCCAGAACAAGGAGGCGGAGGTCCGCATCT
TTCACTGCTGCCAGTGCACGTCAGTGGAGACCGTCACGGAGCTCACGGAATTCGCCAAGGCCATCCCAGG
CTTCGCAAACTTGGACCTGAACGATCAAGTGACATTGCTAAAATACGGAGTTTATGAGGCCATATTCGCC
ATGCTGTCTTCTGTGATGAACAAAGACGGGATGCTGGTAGCGTATGGAAATGGGTTTATAACTCGTGAAT
TCCTAAAAAGCCTAAGGAAACCGTTCTGTGATATCATGGAACCCAAGTTTGATTTTGCCATGAAGTTCAA
TGCACTGGAACTGGATGACAGTGATATCTCCCTTTTTGTGGCTGCTATCATTTGCTGTGGAGATCGTCCT
GGCCTTCTAAACGTAGGACACATTGAAAAAATGCAGGAGGGTATTGTACATGTGCTCAGACTCCACCTGC
AGAGCAACCACCCGGACGATATCTTTCTCTTCCCAAAACTTCTTCAAAAAATGGCAGACCTCCGGCAGCT
GGTGACGGAGCATGCGCAGCTGGTGCAGATCATCAAGAAGACGGAGTCGGATGCTGCGCTGCACCCGCTA
CTGCAGGAGATCTACAGGGACATGTACTGAGCTAGCGACCCAGCTTTCTTGTACAAAGTGGTTGATATCG
GTAAGCCTATCCCTAACCCTCTCCTCGGTCTCGATTCTACGTAGTAATGAACTAGTCCGTAACTTGAAAG
TATTTCGATTTCTTGGCTTTATATATCTTGTGGAAAGGACGATCACCAAAAACACATCGTCTCATCACGC
GTTAAGTCGACAATCAACCTCTGGATTACAAAATTTGTGAAAGATTGACTGGTATTCTTAACTATGTTGC
TCCTTTTACGCTATGTGGATACGCTGCTTTAATGCCTTTGTATCATGCTATTGCTTCCCGTATGGCTTTC
ATTTTCTCCTCCTTGTATAAATCCTGGTTGCTGTCTCTTTATGAGGAGTTGTGGCCCGTTGTCAGGCAAC
GTGGCGTGGTGTGCACTGTGTTTGCTGACGCAACCCCCACTGGTTGGGGCATTGCCACCACCTGTCAGCT
CCTTTCCGGGACTTTCGCTTTCCCCCTCCCTATTGCCACGGCGGAACTCATCGCCGCCTGCCTTGCCCGC
TGCTGGACAGGGGCTCGGCTGTTGGGCACTGACAATTCCGTGGTGTTGTCGGGGAAATCATCGTCCTTTC
CTTGGCTGCTCGCCTGTGTTGCCACCTGGATTCTGCGCGGGACGTCCTTCTGCTACGTCCCTTCGGCCCT
CAATCCAGCGGACCTTCCTTCCCGCGGCCTGCTGCCGGCTCTGCGGCCTCTTCCGCGTCTTCGCCTTCGC
CCTCAGACGAGTCGGATCTCCCTTTGGGCCGCCTCCCCGCGTCGACTTTAAGACCAATGACTTACAAGGC
AGCTGTAGATCTTAGCCACTTTTTAAAAGAAAAGGGGGGACTGGAAGGGCTAATTCACTCCCAACGAAGA
CAAGATCTGCTTTTTGCTTGTACTGGGTCTCTCTGGTTAGACCAGATCTGAGCCTGGGAGCTCTCTGGCT
AACTAGGGAACCCACTGCTTAAGCCTCAATAAAGCTTGCCTTGAGTGCTTCAAGTAGTGTGTGCCCGTCT
GTTGTGTGACTCTGGTAACTAGAGATCCCTCAGACCCTTTTAGTCAGTGTGGAAAATCTCTAGCAGTACG
TATAGTAGTTCATGTCATCTTATTATTCAGTATTTATAACTTGCAAAGAAATGAATATCAGAGAGTGAGA
GGAACTTGTTTATTGCAGCTTATAATGGTTACAAATAAAGCAATAGCATCACAAATTTCACAAATAAAGC
ATTTTTTTCACTGCATTCTAGTTGTGGTTTGTCCAAACTCATCAATGTATCTTATCATGTCTGGCTCTAG
CTATCCCGCCCCTAACTCCGCCCATCCCGCCCCTAACTCCGCCCAGTTCCGCCCATTCTCCGCCCCATGG
CTGACTAATTTTTTTTATTTATGCAGAGGCCGAGGCCGCCTCGGCCTCTGAGCTATTCCAGAAGTAGTGA
GGAGGCTTTTTTGGAGGCCTAGGGACGTACCCAATTCGCCCTATAGTGAGTCGTATTACGCGCGCTCACT
GGCCGTCGTTTTACAACGTCGTGACTGGGAAAACCCTGGCGTTACCCAACTTAATCGCCTTGCAGCACAT
CCCCCTTTCGCCAGCTGGCGTAATAGCGAAGAGGCCCGCACCGATCGCCCTTCCCAACAGTTGCGCAGCC
TGAATGGCGAATGGG
[124 nt withheld, positions 7226-7349]
C
[91 nt withheld, positions 7351-7441]
A
[49 nt withheld, positions 7443-7491]
CCTTTGACGTTGGAGTCCACGTTCTTT
[37 nt withheld, positions 7519-7555]
ACCCTATCTCGGTCTATTCTTTTGATTTATAAGGGATTTTGCCGATTTCGGCCTATTGGTTAAAAAATGA
GCTGATTTAACAAAAATTTAACGCGAATTTTAACAAAATATTAACGCTTACAATTTAGGTGGCACTTTTC
GGGGAAATGTGCGCGGAACCCCTATTTGTTTATTTTTCTAAATACATTCAAATATGTATCCGCTCATGAG
ACAATAACCCTGATAAATGCTTCAATAATATTGAAAAAGGAAGAGTATGAGTATTCAACATTTCCGTGTC
GCCCTTATTCCCTTTTTTGCGGCATTTTGCCTTCCTGTTTTTGCTCACCCAGAAACGCTGGTGAAAGTAA
AAGATGCTGAAGATCAGTTGGGTGCACGAGTGGGTTACATCGAACTGGATCTCAACAGCGGTAAGATCCT
TGAGAGTTTTCGCCCCGAAGAACGTTTTCCAATGATGAGCACTTTTAAAGTTCTGCTATGTGGCGCGGTA
TTATCCCGTATTGACGCCGGGCAAGAGCAACTCGGTCGCCGCATACACTATTCTCAGAATGACTTGGTTG
AGTACTCACCAGTCACAGAAAAGCATCTTACGGATGGCATGACAGTAAGAGAATTATGCAGTGCTGCCAT
AACCATGAGTGATAACACTGCGGCCAACTTACTTCTGACAACGATCGGAGGACCGAAGGAGCTAACCGCT
TTTTTGCACAACATGGGGGATCATGTAACTCGCCTTGATCGTTGGGAACCGGAGCTGAATGAAGCCATAC
CAAACGACGAGCGTGACACCACGATGCCTGTAGCAATGGCAACAACGTTGCGCAAACTATTAACTGGCGA
ACTACTTACTCTAGCTTCCCGGCAACAATTAATAGACTGGATGGAGGCGGATAAAGTTGCAGGACCACTT
CTGCGCTCGGCCCTTCCGGCTGGCTGGTTTATTGCTGATAAATCTGGAGCCGGTGAGCGTGGGTCTCGCG
GTATCATTGCAGCACTGGGGCCAGATGGTAAGCCCTCCCGTATCGTAGTTATCTACACGACGGGGAGTCA
GGCAACTATGGATGAACGAAATAGACAGATCGCTGAGATAGGTGCCTCACTGATTAAGCATTGGTAACTG
TCAGACCAAGTTTACTCATATATACTTTAGATTGATTTAAAACTTCATTTTTAATTTAAAAGGATCTAGG
TGAAGATCCTTTTTGATAATCTCATGACCAAAATCCCTTAACGTGAGTTTTCGTTCCACTGAGCGTCAGA
CCCCGTAGAAAAGATCAAAGGATCTTCTTGAGATCCTTTTTTTCTGCGCGTAATCTGCTGCTTGCAAACA
AAAAAACCACCGCTACCAGCGGTGGTTTGTTTGCCGGATCAAGAGCTACCAACTCTTTTTCCGAAGGTAA
CTGGCTTCAGCAGAGCGCAGATACCAAATACTGTTCTTCTAGTGTAGCCGTAGTTAGGCCACCACTTCAA
GAACTCTGTAGCACCGCCTACATACCTCGCTCTGCTAATCCTGTTACCAGTGGCTGCTGCCAGTGGCGAT
AAGTCGTGTCTTACCGGGTTGGACTCAAGACGATAGTTACCGGATAAGGCGCAGCGGTCGGGCTGAACGG
GGGGTTCGTGCACACAGCCCAGCTTGGAGCGAACGACCTACACCGAACTGAGATACCTACAGCGTGAGCT
ATGAGAAAGCGCCACGCTTCCCGAAGGGAGAAAGGCGGACAGGTATCCGGTAAGCGGCAGGGTCGGAACA
GGAGAGCGCACGAGGGAGCTTCCAGGGGGAAACGCCTGGTATCTTTATAGTCCTGTCGGGTTTCGCCACC
TCTGACTTGAGCGTCGATTTTTGTGATGCTCGTCAGGGGGGCGGAGCCTATGGAAAAACGCCAGCAACGC
GGCCTTTTTACGGTTCCTGGCCTTTTGCTGGCCTTTTGCTCACATGTTCTTTCCTGCGTTATCCCCTGAT
TCTGTGGATAACCGTATTACCGCCTTTGAGTGAGCTGATACCGCTCGCCGCAGCCGAACGACCGAGCGCA
GCGAGTCAGTGAGCGAGGAAGCGGAAGAGCGCCCAATACGCAAACCGCCTCTCCCCGCGCGTTGGCCGAT
TCATTAATGCAGCTGGCACGACAGGTTTCCCGACTGGAAAGCGGGCAGTGAGCGCAACGCAATTAATGTG
AGTTAGCTCACTCATTAGGCACCCCAGGCTTTACACTTTATGCTTCCGGCTCGTATGTTGTGTGGAATTG
TGAGCGGATAACAATTTCACACAGGAAACAGCTATGACCATGATTACGCCAAGCGCGCAATTAACCCTCA
CTAAAGGGAACAAAAGCTGGAGCTGCAAGC
