>Addgene plasmid #144491 | TFORF3015 | depositor partial sequence | sequence record 285588 | Insert
ATCGATTGATCAACAAGTTTGTACAAAAAAGCAGGCTTCCAATTGACCATGGTGGACACGGAAAGCCCAC
TCTGCCCCCTCTCCCCACTCGAGGCCGGCGATCTAGAGAGCCCGTTATCTGAAGAGTTCCTGCAAGAAAT
GGGAAACATCCAAGAGATTTCGCAATCCATCGGCGAGGATAGTTCTGGAAGCTTTGGCTTTACGGAATAC
CAGTATTTAGGAAGCTGTCCTGGCTCAGATGGCTCGGTCATCACGGACACGCTTTCACCAGCTTCGAGCC
CCTCCTCGGTGACTTATCCTGTGGTCCCCGGCAGCGTGGACGAGTCTCCCAGTGGAGCATTGAACATCGA
ATGTAGAATCTGCGGGGACAAGGCCTCAGGCTATCATTACGGAGTCCACGCGTGTGAAGGCTGCAAGGGC
TTCTTTCGGCGAACGATTCGACTCAAGCTGGTGTATGACAAGTGCGACCGCAGCTGCAAGATCCAGAAAA
AGAACAGAAACAAATGCCAGTATTGTCGATTTCACAAGTGCCTTTCTGTCGGGATGTCACACAACGCGAT
TCGTTTTGGACGAATGCCAAGATCTGAGAAAGCAAAACTGAAAGCAGAAATTCTTACCTGTGAACATGAC
ATAGAAGATTCTGAAACTGCAGATCTCAAATCTCTGGCCAAGAGAATCTACGAGGCCTACTTGAAGAACT
TCAACATGAACAAGGTCAAAGCCCGGGTCATCCTCTCAGGAAAGGCCAGTAACAATCCACCTTTTGTCAT
ACATGATATGGAGACACTGTGTATGGCTGAGAAGACGCTGGTGGCCAAGCTGGTGGCCAATGGCATCCAG
AACAAGGAGGCGGAGGTCCGCATCTTTCACTGCTGCCAGTGCACGTCAGTGGAGACCGTCACGGAGCTCA
CGGAATTCGCCAAGGCCATCCCAGGCTTCGCAAACTTGGACCTGAACGATCAAGTGACATTGCTAAAATA
CGGAGTTTATGAGGCCATATTCGCCATGCTGTCTTCTGTGATGAACAAAGACGGGATGCTGGTAGCGTAT
GGAAATGGGTTTATAACTCGTGAATTCCTAAAAAGCCTAAGGAAACCGTTCTGTGATATCATGGAACCCA
AGTTTGATTTTGCCATGAAGTTCAATGCACTGGAACTGGATGACAGTGATATCTCCCTTTTTGTGGCTGC
TATCATTTGCTGTGGAGATCGTCCTGGCCTTCTAAACGTAGGACACATTGAAAAAATGCAGGAGGGTATT
GTACATGTGCTCAGACTCCACCTGCAGAGCAACCACCCGGACGATATCTTTCTCTTCCCAAAACTTCTTC
AAAAAATGGCAGACCTCCGGCAGCTGGTGACGGAGCATGCGCAGCTGGTGCAGATCATCAAGAAGACGGA
GTCGGATGCTGCGCTGCACCCGCTACTGCAGGAGATCTACAGGGACATGTACTGAGCTAGCGACCCAGCT
TTCTTGTACAAAGTGGTTGATATCGGTAAGCCTATCCCTAACCCTCTCCTCGGTCTCGATTCTACGTAGT
AATGAACTAGTCCGTAACTTGAAAGTATTTCGATTTCTTGGCTTTATATATCTTGTGGAAAGGACGATCA
CCAAAAACACATCGTCTCATC
