>Addgene plasmid #144491 | TFORF3015 | depositor partial sequence | sequence record 285589 | Barcode
TCACCAAAAACACATCGTCTCATC
